Addgene plasmid #64356: pIRES LifeAct-GFP neo3
Purpose: Bicistronic expression of LifeAct-GFP fusion and neo3 resistance gene
Depositing lab: Matthieu Piel. Depositing organization: Institut Curie.
Backbone
  Vector backbone: pIRES Neo 3
  Vector type: Mammalian Expression
  Selectable markers: Neomycin (select with G418)
Growth in bacteria
  Bacterial resistance: Ampicillin, 100 μg/mL
  Growth temperature: 37°C
  Growth strain: DH5alpha
  Copy number: Unknown
Gene/Insert
  Gene/Insert name: LifeAct-GFP
  Species: Synthetic
  Promoter: CMV
  Tag / fusion protein: IRES-Neo (C terminal on backbone)
  Cloning method: Unknown
  Sequencing primers: 5′ CMV-F; 3′ pCDH-rev
Terms and licenses: Academic/Nonprofit Terms; Industry Terms: Not Available to Industry
How to cite: pIRES LifeAct-GFP neo3 was a gift from Matthieu Piel (Addgene plasmid # 64356 ; http://n2t.net/addgene:64356 ; RRID:Addgene_64356)
