[The description below was written by a language model from this plasmid's Addgene catalogue record.]
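Description:
pIRES LifeAct-GFP neo3 is a mammalian expression plasmid built on the pIRES Neo 3 backbone. It is propagated in E. coli under ampicillin selection; the record does not state its copy number or name the bacterial origin of replication. In mammalian cells, selection relies on a neomycin resistance gene, with G418 as the selecting drug.

The payload is a synthetic LifeAct-GFP fusion driven by the CMV promoter, a strong constitutive promoter in most mammalian cell types. LifeAct is a short peptide that binds filamentous actin, so fusing it to GFP produces a fluorescent probe that labels F-actin structures in living cells, generally with less disturbance than tagging actin itself. Downstream of the fusion, the backbone supplies an internal ribosome entry site followed by the neomycin resistance coding sequence. Although the catalogue lists IRES-Neo as a C-terminal "tag", it is not fused to the protein. Instead, both open reading frames sit on a single bicistronic transcript, with LifeAct-GFP translated by cap-dependent initiation and the resistance gene translated from the IRES. Because drug resistance depends on the same mRNA that encodes the reporter, cells that survive G418 are strongly enriched for those expressing LifeAct-GFP, and silencing of the reporter alone is disfavoured.

This arrangement suits both transient transfection and the derivation of stable cell lines or pools with uniform actin labelling, for example for live imaging of cytoskeletal dynamics, cell migration or cell shape changes. The record states the purpose only as bicistronic expression of the fusion and the resistance gene. It does not describe the cloning method, and no feature table was provided to confirm polyadenylation signals or other backbone elements.
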