>Addgene plasmid #64356 | pIRES LifeAct-GFP neo3 | addgene partial sequence | sequence record 110650 | CMV-F 5'-CGCAAATGGGCGGTAGGCGTG-3'
GCAGAGCTCTCTGGCTACTAGAGAACCCACTGCTTACTGGCTTATCGAAATTAATACGACTCACTATAGG
GAGACCCAAGCTTGGTACCGAGCTCGGATCGATATCTGCGGCCTAGCTAGCATGGGCGTGGCCGACCTGA
TCAAGAAGTTCGAGAGCATCAGCAAGGAGGAGGGCGACCCCCCCGTGGCCACCATGGTGAGCAAGGGCGA
GGAGCTGTTCACCGGGGTGGTGCCCATCCTGGTCGAGCTGGACGGCGACGTAAACGGCCACAAGTTCAGC
GTGTCCGGCGAGGGCGAGGGCGATGCCACCTACGGCAAGCTGACCCTGAAGTTCATCTGCACCACCGGCA
AGCTGCCCGTGCCCTGGCCCACCCTCGTGACCACCCTGACCTACGGCGTGCAGTGCTTCAGCCGCTACCC
CGACCACATGAAGCAGCACGACTTCTTCAAGTCCGCCATGCCCGAAGGCTACGTCCAGGAGCGCACCATC
TTCTTCAAGGACGACGGCAACTACAAGACCCGCGCCGAGGTGAAGTTCGAGGGCGACACCCTGGTGAACC
GCATCGAGCTGAAGGGCATCGACTTCAAGGAGGACGGCAACATCCTGGGGCACAAGCTGGAGTACAACTA
CAACAGCCACAACGTCTATATCATGGCCGACAAGCAGAAGAACGGCATCAAGGTGAACTTCAAGATCCGC
CACAACATCGAGGACGGCAGCGTGCAGCTCGCCGACCACTACCAGCAGAACACCCCCATCGGCGACGGCC
CCGTGCTGCTGCCCGACAACCACTACCTGAGCACCCAGTCCGCCCTGAGCAAAGACCCCAACGAGAAGCG
CGATCACATGGTCCTGCTGGAGTTCGTGACCGCCGCCGGGATCACTCTCGGCATGGACGA
